Addgene plasmid #29372: pTH399-SUP45-S30P
Depositing lab: Tobias von der Haar. Depositing organization: London and South East University Group (LASE). Publication: Decoding accuracy in eRF1 mutants and its correlation with pleiotropic quantitative traits in yeast. Merritt GH, Naemi WR, Mugnier P, Webb HM, Tuite MF, von der Haar T. Nucleic Acids Res. 2010 Sep . 38(16):5479-92. 10.1093/nar/gkq338 PubMed 20444877.
Backbone
  Vector backbone: pRS315
  Backbone size w/o insert (bp): 5976
  Vector type: Yeast Expression
  Selectable markers: LEU2
Growth in bacteria
  Bacterial resistance: Ampicillin, 100 μg/mL
  Growth temperature: 37°C
  Growth strain: DH5alpha
  Copy number: Low Copy
Gene/Insert
  Gene/Insert name: SUP45 gene encoding translation release factor 1 from S. cerevisiae (alt name: eRF1)
  Species: S. cerevisiae (budding yeast)
  Insert size (bp): 2984
  Mutation: S30P mutant gene (corresponding to the sl23ts allele) including genomic sequence 1432 bp upstream of AUG and 241 bp downstream of stop codon.
  GenBank ID: NM_001178491
  Entrez Gene: SUP45 (a.k.a. YBR143C, SAL4, SUP1, SUP47)
  Cloning method: Restriction Enzyme; 5′ cloning site XbaI (not destroyed); 3′ cloning site HindIII (not destroyed)
  Sequencing primers: 5′ n/a
Terms and licenses: Academic/Nonprofit Terms; Industry Terms: Not Available to Industry
How to cite: pTH399-SUP45-S30P was a gift from Tobias von der Haar (Addgene plasmid # 29372 ; http://n2t.net/addgene:29372 ; RRID:Addgene_29372)
