[The description below was written by a language model from this plasmid's Addgene catalogue record.]
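Description:
pTH399-SUP45-S30P is a yeast expression plasmid built on pRS315, a yeast–E. coli shuttle vector of the pRS series. The backbone (about 6 kb without insert) carries the LEU2 auxotrophic marker for selection in leucine-auxotrophic Saccharomyces cerevisiae strains and an ampicillin resistance gene for selection in E. coli. pRS315 is generally known as a centromeric (CEN/ARS) vector that is maintained at roughly single-copy levels in yeast, which suits experiments where near-native gene dosage matters. The record itself lists only a low copy number and gives no feature table, so individual backbone elements are not itemised.

The insert is a roughly 3 kb genomic fragment of the S. cerevisiae SUP45 gene (YBR143C, also called SAL4, SUP1 or SUP47), which encodes eukaryotic translation release factor 1 (eRF1), the protein that recognises stop codons and triggers peptide release during translation termination. It was cloned between XbaI and HindIII sites, both of which are retained. The fragment includes 1432 bp of sequence upstream of the start codon and 241 bp downstream of the stop codon. Expression is therefore presumably driven by the gene's own promoter and terminator regions rather than by a heterologous promoter, and no epitope tag or reporter is recorded. The coding sequence carries an S30P substitution corresponding to the sl23ts allele.

According to the associated publication, the plasmid belongs to work examining decoding accuracy in eRF1 mutants and how it correlates with pleiotropic quantitative traits in yeast. It is suited to expressing this mutant release factor at near-physiological levels to study termination efficiency, stop-codon readthrough and associated phenotypes.
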