>Addgene plasmid #29372 | pTH399-SUP45-S30P | addgene partial sequence | sequence record 34698 | 29372 with ySUP45-R (aaaacgaagcgcagattgac)
AATTTATGTAAAACAGGTTCTCGTATTACCGGCACACAGAACCAAACAAAGCTACCTTGACCGTCCATGT
ACTATAAAACCGAACTTGCTCGCTCAGCATTGAAGCAATTCCGAAAGAACTTCTGTATGAAATTTGTTAT
CACACAAATATAAGGATGTGNTGATAGGTTTGTAAGGTTCGATGTCAAAAGTGACCTTTTTTTCTTTACC
ATCTTCAGTGATGATATCACCACAATATAAAACTAAACCGTTCTTGGGCAAAGTATTATATAGCTTCAAC
TTTTGTTGGGTGGAAGTGATAGCAGATAAAACGGAAAGACGATTAACCCTAGATTTAATATTCGAGGCAG
TACCATATTCATCTGTTAACATTTTTTGGTACAGTGGAATTTGACCCTTAGGAGGAATAACTAAGGAAAT
CATAGGAGTACCATTACCTCTAGCTTTTTCTAAAGATTGGACCAACTTCTTGACCTTCCAGATCTCAATA
TTTTTTTCAACCTCGTTATCCATTATTGAAGTATTTCCTTTGTCTATTTCTGTAGTCTTAATAAGGAGAC
AAGCCGAAATGAATTAAGAAATAAAGGTGTCGTTAAGGCCACACCAACAGTATATCAGTTAAAAATACAG
TGATGTATTTCATTGATTTGACGCTTAGCACTGGATTTCTGAAAAAATTTTTCATTCAGGGTCAACGGAA
TAATCCGGGTAATAAAGACGGCGCTATCAAACGGTATTACTGAAAAAATGTACAAAATGATGAGAGAGCA
AGTGACTTAAAGTATTCTTTCGTACATGCGGTAGCGACAGATTGTAGTTTATGATCTGGGTT
