>Addgene plasmid #29372 | pTH399-SUP45-S30P | addgene partial sequence | sequence record 34699 | 29372 with M13R
CTAAAGGGAACAAAAGCTGGTACCGGGCCCCCCCTCGAGGTCGACGGTATCGATAAGCTTATCGATACCG
TCGAGGCTTTTGAAGAGAAACTCTCCTTTCACTGTATTTTCTACGTAATATACACGGTCCTCTAAACCCA
CTATGTACTTTCAACAAAGGAATTAGCTCAATATAGAGCAAAAGGTTTACCAAGTATATATTATATTGTA
CAAAAAATTAAAAGCGAATTTAATTTAAATCTGGCATCTAGTGATTAAATTCTTTTTGATTCGATTTTTT
TCTCCCCCTTTTATTTATTTAAATGAAATCATAGTCGGATCCTTCATCTTCGTCATAATATTCATCCTCA
GATTCATCAACTAGTTGTTCAAAATTAACTTTGTAACGCAGCATGGCACCAATACCACCAAAACCTGTGA
CAAATTGGGCACCTTCTGAAGATTTGTCTGTGATGAATTCCAAGGTAGCACCGAAGTTTTTGTAGTTAGC
TGCTAGCCATTCAATTAAAGGTTCTTCGGAGACAACGTCCATTTCTTGGCCGGTAGCTTTGTCAATAGCA
AACGACTTGTCCTTGGCTTCTGGTTCAGCGAATTTTATAACCTCATTATCCTCGGCATCTTTAAATGTAT
ATCTGATAGTTTCCAAATTTTCGAAAACAATTAATTTTTCGACTGCACCTAAATCCAATGCCTTTAAAGT
ATCATCTATACCATAACAGAATTTACCAGTGTCCTGGGGAAATTTCGTCAAAATATGCCTCCCAATAATT
TCTTTTCTTGAACATACTTGACATTGGCCAACGCTTCGGCAGAAAGTTCGATAGCCTGGTTGAAACCGTT
TTCACCACCATAGGA
